>Addgene plasmid #72321 | pCH189 | depositor full sequence | sequence record 131951 | pCH189 sequence 3950 bps
AGTGCGCTCGAGCTTCCCAACCTTACCAGAGGGCGCCCCAGCTGGCAATTCCGACGTCTGTGTGGATCCC
TATCAGTGATAGAGATTCACACAGGGCCCTCGGACACCGAGGAGAATGTCAAGAGGCGAACACACAACGT
CTTGGAGCGCCAGAGGAGGAACGAGCTAAAACGGAGCTTTTTTGCCCTGCGTGACCAGATCCCGGAGTTG
GAAAACAATGAAAAGGCCCCCAAGGTAGTTATCCTTAAAAAAGCCACAGCATACATCCTGTCCGTCCAAG
CAGAGGAGCAAAAGCTCATTTCTGAAGAGGACTTGTTGCGGAAACGACGAGAACAGTTGAAACACAAACT
TGAACAGCTACGGAACTCTTGTGCGTGGCGCATGTCGTTATCGCAAAACCGCTGCACACTTTTGCGCGAC
ATGCTCTGATCCCCCTCATCTGGGGGGGCCTATCTGAGGGAATTTACTTCCCTATCAGTGATAGAGATAA
TGAGCACATCCCTATCAGTGATAGAGATGCATGCCACTTAAAAAGGAGATCAACAATGAAAGCAATTTTC
GTACTGAAACATCTTAATCATGCTAAGGAGAAATACTAGTATGCGTAAAGGCGAAGAGCTGTTCACTGGT
GTCGTCCCTATTCTGGTGGAACTGGATGGTGATGTCAACGGTCATAAGTTTTCCGTGCGTGGCGAGGGTG
AAGGTGACGCAACTAATGGTAAACTGACGCTGAAGTTCATCTGTACTACTGGTAAACTGCCGGTACCTTG
GCCGACTCTGGTAACGACGCTGACTTATGGTGTTCAGTGCTTTGCTCGTTATCCGGACCATATGAAGCAG
CATGACTTCTTCAAGTCCGCCATGCCGGAAGGCTATGTGCAGGAACGCACGATTTCCTTTAAGGATGACG
GCACGTACAAAACGCGTGCGGAAGTGAAATTTGAAGGCGATACCCTGGTAAACCGCATTGAGCTGAAAGG
CATTGACTTTAAAGAAGACGGCAATATCCTGGGCCATAAGCTGGAATACAATTTTAACAGCCACAATGTT
TACATCACCGCCGATAAACAAAAAAATGGCATTAAAGCGAATTTTAAAATTCGCCACAACGTGGAGGATG
GCAGCGTGCAGCTGGCTGATCACTACCAGCAAAACACTCCAATCGGTGATGGTCCTGTTCTGCTGCCAGA
CAATCACTATCTGAGCTACCAAAGCGTTCTGTCTAAAGATCCGAACGAGAAACGCGATCATATGGTTCTG
CTGGAGTTCGTAACCGCAGCGGGCATCACGCATGGTATGGATGAACTGTACAAATGATGAAGCTTCCCCT
ACGTGCTGCTGAAGTTGCCCGCAACAGAGAGTGGAACCAACCGGTGATACCACGATACTATGACTGAGAG
TCAACGCCATGAGCGGCCTCATTTCTTATTCTGAGTTACAACAGTCCGCACCGCTGTCTCACACTGGCTC
ACCTTCGGGTGGGCCTTTCTGCGTTTATATACTAGAGAGAGAATATAAAAAGCCAGATTATTAATCCGGC
TTTTTTATTATTTCCTAGCTAGCCGGGGAAATGTGCGCGGAACCCCTATTTGTTTATTTTTCTAAATACA
TTCAAATATGTATCCGCTCATGAATTAATTCTTAGAAAAACTCATCGAGCATCAAATGAAACTGCAATTT
ATTCATATCAGGATTATCAATACCATATTTTTGAAAAAGCCGTTTCTGTAATGAAGGAGAAAACTCACCG
AGGCAGTTCCATAGGATGGCAAGATCCTGGTATCGGTCTGCGATTCCGACTCGTCCAACATCAATACAAC
CTATTAATTTCCCCTCGTCAAAAATAAGGTTATCAAGTGAGAAATCACCATGAGTGACGACTGAATCCGG
TGAGAATGGCAAAAGTTTATGCATTTCTTTCCAGACTTGTTCAACAGGCCAGCCATTACGCTCGTCATCA
AAATCACTCGCATCAACCAAACCGTTATTCATTCGTGATTGCGCCTGAGCGAGACGAAATACGCGATCGC
TGTTAAAAGGACAATTACAAACAGGAATCGAATGCAACCGGCGCAGGAACACTGCCAGCGCATCAACAAT
ATTTTCACCTGAATCAGGATATTCTTCTAATACCTGGAATGCTGTTTTCCCGGGGATCGCAGTGGTGAGT
AACCATGCATCATCAGGAGTACGGATAAAATGCTTGATGGTCGGAAGAGGCATAAATTCCGTCAGCCAGT
TTAGTCTGACCATCTCATCTGTAACATCATTGGCAACGCTACCTTTGCCATGTTTCAGAAACAACTCTGG
CGCATCGGGCTTCCCATACAATCGATAGATTGTCGCACCTGATTGCCCGACATTATCGCGAGCCCATTTA
TACCCATATAAATCAGCATCCATGTTGGAATTTAATCGCGGCCTAGAGCAAGACGTTTCCCGTTGAATAT
GGCTCATAACACCCCTTGTATTACTGTTTATGTAAGCAGACAGTTTTATTGTTCATGACCAAAATCCCTT
AACGTGAGTTTTCGTTCCACTGAGCGTCAGACCCCGTAGAAAAGATCAAAGGATCTTCTTGAGATCCTTT
TTTTCTGCGCGTAATCTGCTGCTTGCAAACAAAAAAACCACCGCTACCAGCGGTGGTTTGTTTGCCGGAT
CAAGAGCTACCAACTCTTTTTCCGAAGGTAACTGGCTTCAGCAGAGCGCAGATACCAAATACTGTCCTTC
TAGTGTAGCCGTAGTTAGGCCACCACTTCAAGAACTCTGTAGCACCGCCTACATACCTCGCTCTGCTAAT
CCTGTTACCAGTGGCTGCTGCCAGTGGCGATAAGTCGTGTCTTACCGGGTTGGACTCAAGACGATAGTTA
CCGGATAAGGCGCAGCGGTCGGGCTGAACGGGGGGTTCGTGCACACAGCCCAGCTTGGAGCGAACGACCT
ACACCGAACTGAGATACCTACAGCGTGAGCTATGAGAAAGCGCCACGCTTCCCGAAGGGAGAAAGGCGGA
CAGGTATCCGGTAAGCGGCAGGGTCGGAACAGGAGAGCGCACGAGGGAGCTTCCAGGGGGAAACGCCTGG
TATCTTTATAGTCCTGTCGGGTTTCGCCACCTCTGACTTGAGCGTCGATTTTTGTGATGCTCGTCAGGGG
GGCGGAGCCTATGGAAAAACGCCAGCAACGCGGCCTTTTTACGGTTCCTGGCCTTTTGCTGGCCTTTTGC
TCACATGTTCTTTCCTGCGTTATCCCCTGATTCTGTGGATAACCGTATTACCGCCTTTGAGTGAGCTGAT
ACCGCTCGCCGCAGCCGAACGACCGAGCGCAGCGAGTCAGTGAGCGAGGAAGCGGAAGAGCGCCTGATGC
GGTATTTTCTCCTTACGCATCTGTGCGGTATTTCACACCGCATATATGGTGCACTCTCAGTACAATCTGC
TCTGATGCCGCATAGTTAAGCCAGTATACACTCCGCTATCGCTACGTGACTGGGTCATGGCTGCGCCCCG
ACACCCGCCAACACCCGCTGACGCGCCCTGACGGGCTTGTCTGCTCCCGGCATCCGCTTACAGACAAGCT
GTGACCGTCTCCGGGAGCTGCATGTGTCAGAGGTTTTCACCGTCATCACCGAAACGCGCGAGGCAGCTGC
GGTAAAGCTCATCAGCGTGGTCGTGAAGCGATTCACAGATGTCTGCCTGTTCATCCGCGTCCAGCTCGTT
GAGTTTCTCCAGAAGCGTTAATGTCTGGCTTCTGATAAAGCGGGCCATGTTAAGGGCGGTTTTTTCCTGT
TTGGTCACTGATGCCTCCGTGTAAGGGGGATTTCTGTTCATGGGGGTAATGATACCGATGAAACGAGAGA
GGATGCTCACGATACGGGTTACTGATGATGAACATGCCCGGTTACTGGAACGTTGTGAGGGTAAACAACT
GGCGGTATGGATGCGGCGGGACCAGAGCTC
Features (pLannotate 1.2.2; 13 found; start..end, strand, type, name):
     67..87      +  promoter       PLtetO-1 promoter (fragment): modified phage lambda PL promoter with tet operator sites (Lutz and Bujard, 1997)
    100..318     +  CDS            N-MYC2 (fragment): MYC2_MARMO - Protein inferred from homology: Swiss-Prot protein existence level 3. From Marmota monax (Woodchuck).
    286..315     +  CDS            Myc: Myc (human c-Myc proto-oncogene) epitope tag
    469..500     +  promoter       PLtetO-1 promoter (fragment): modified phage lambda PL promoter with tet operator sites (Lutz and Bujard, 1997)
    499..518     +  promoter       PLtetO-1 promoter (fragment): modified phage lambda PL promoter with tet operator sites (Lutz and Bujard, 1997)
    601..1314    +  CDS            superfolder GFP: GFP variant that folds robustly even when fused to poorly folded proteins (Pédelacq et al., 2006)
   1466..1493    +  terminator     T7Te terminator: phage T7 early transcription terminator
   1576..1633    +  promoter       AmpR promoter (fragment): bla
   1642..2457    -  CDS            KanR: aminoglycoside phosphotransferase; aph(3')-Ia; confers resistance to kanamycin in bacteria or G418 (Geneticin®) in eukaryotes
   2579..3167    +  rep_origin     ori: high-copy-number ColE1/pMB1/pBR322/pUC origin of replication
   3353..3495    -  misc_feature   bom: basis of mobility region from pBR322
   3597..3788    -  CDS            rop: Rop protein, which maintains plasmids at low copy number; rop
   3829..3939    +  CDS            mbeC (fragment): MBEC_ECOLX - Experimental evidence at protein level: Swiss-Prot protein existence level 1. Required for efficient mobilization of ColE1 plasmid and is thus essential to promote the specific transfer of the plasmid during conjugation. Probably functions by inducing DNA bending, helping the MbeA relaxase to melt the DNA around the nic site and cleave the phosphodiester bond. Binds specifically double-stranded DNA (dsDNA) containing the ColE1 oriT but does not recognize the inverted repeat (IR). From Escherichia coli.
