[The description below was written by a language model from this plasmid's Addgene catalogue record and pLannotate feature annotations shown in this document.]
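Description:
pCH189 is a small (3,950 bp) bacterial expression plasmid catalogued as an empty-backbone reporter for the hybrid promoter Pcin/tet-m. It is built on a pMB1 origin together with the rop gene. Rop lowers the copy number of ColE1/pMB1-type replicons, which fits the record's low-copy designation. The pBR322-derived bom (basis of mobility) region and a fragment of mbeC are also present as backbone remnants. Selection in E. coli is by kanamycin, through an aph(3')-Ia aminoglycoside phosphotransferase gene.

The payload is a fluorescent protein reading frame annotated as superfolder GFP, followed by the phage T7 early (T7Te) transcription terminator. The depositor notes that the protein carries a T203Y substitution relative to sfGFP. This change is characteristic of yellow-shifted GFP variants, so the reporter is probably a yellow superfolder derivative, although the record does not name it as such. Immediately upstream of the reporter are short matches to PLtetO-1, which contains tet operator sites. This agrees with a promoter named for combined cin and tet control: presumably activation through the cin quorum-sensing system and repression by TetR, though the record does not describe the promoter's architecture.

Another PLtetO-1 fragment lies further upstream, next to a region that automated annotation labels as an N-Myc fragment and a Myc epitope tag. The catalogue entry does not mention these, and they may be spurious similarity hits. The plasmid was deposited with work on emergent genetic oscillations in a synthetic microbial consortium, where a reporter of this kind would report promoter activity as fluorescence.
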