Addgene plasmid #72321: pCH189
Purpose: (Empty Backbone) Pcin/tet-m reporter plasmid
Depositing lab: Matthew Bennett. Depositing organization: Rice University. Publication: SYNTHETIC BIOLOGY. Emergent genetic oscillations in a synthetic microbial consortium. Chen Y, Kim JK, Hirning AJ, Josic K, Bennett MR. Science. 2015 Aug 28;349(6251):986-9. doi: 10.1126/science.aaa3794. PubMed 26315440.
Backbone
  Vector backbone: PMB1+ROP
  Vector type: Bacterial Expression
  Promoter: Pcin/tet-m
Growth in bacteria
  Bacterial resistance: Kanamycin, 50 μg/mL
  Growth temperature: 37°C
  Growth strain: DH5alpha
  Copy number: Low Copy
Gene/Insert
  Cloning method: Restriction Enzyme
Terms and licenses: Academic/Nonprofit Terms; Industry Terms: Not Available to Industry
Depositor comments: T203Y mutant from sfGFP
How to cite: pCH189 was a gift from Matthew Bennett (Addgene plasmid # 72321 ; http://n2t.net/addgene:72321 ; RRID:Addgene_72321)
