>Addgene plasmid #72321 | pCH189 | addgene partial sequence | sequence record 138635 | M13pUC-Rev 5'-AGCGGATAACAATTTCACACAGG-3'
ACACACAACGTCTTGGAGCGCCAGAGGAGGAACGAGCTAAAACGGAGCTTTTTTGCCCTGCGTGACCAGA
TCCCGGAGTTGGAAAACAATGAAAAGGCCCCCAAGGTAGTTATCCTTAAAAAAGCCACAGCATACATCCT
GTCCGTCCAAGCAGAGGAGCAAAAGCTCATTTCTGAAGAGGACTTGTTGCGGAAACGACGAGAACAGTTG
AAACACAAACTTGAACAGCTACGGAACTCTTGTGCGTGGCGCATGTCGTTATCGCAAAACCGCTGCACAC
TTTTGCGCGACATGCTCTGATCCCCCTCATCTGGGGGGGCCTATCTGAGGGAATTTACTTCCCTATCAGT
GATAGAGATAATGAGCACATCCCTATCAGTGATAGAGATGCATGCCACTTAAAAAGGAGATCAACAATGA
AAGCAATTTTCGTACTGAAACATCTTAATCATGCTAAGGAGAAATACTAGTATGCGTAAAGGCGAAGAGC
TGTTCACTGGTGTCGTCCCTATTCTGGTGGAACTGGATGGTGATGTCAACGGTCATAAGTTTTCCGTGCG
TGGCGAGGGTGAAGGTGACGCAACTAATGGTAAACTGACGCTGAAGTTCATCTGTACTACTGGTAAACTG
CCGGTACCTTGGCCGACTCTGGTAACGACGCTGACTTATGGTGTTCAGTGCTTTGCTCGTTATCCGGACC
