>Addgene plasmid #72321 | pCH189 | addgene partial sequence | sequence record 138637 | KanR2-F 5'-GAACTGCCTCGGTGAGTTTT-3'
ATATGGTATTGATAATCCTGATATGAATAAATTGCAGTTTCATTTGATGCTCGATGAGTTTTTCTAAGAA
TTAATTCATGAGCGGATACATATTTGAATGTATTTAGAAAAATAAACAAATAGGGGTTCCGCGCACATTT
CCCCGGCTAGCTAGGAAATAATAAAAAAGCCGGATTAATAATCTGGCTTTTTATATTCTCTCTCTAGTAT
ATAAACGCAGAAAGGCCCACCCGAAGGTGAGCCAGTGTGAGACAGCGGTGCGGACTGTTGTAACTCAGAA
TAAGAAATGAGGCCGCTCATGGCGTTGACTCTCAGTCATAGTATCGTGGTATCACCGGTTGGTTCCACTC
TCTGTTGCGGGCAACTTCAGCAGCACGTAGGGGAAGCTTCATCATTTGTACAGTTCATCCATACCATGCG
TGATGCCCGCTGCGGTTACGAACTCCAGCAGAACCATATGATCGCGTTTCTCGTTCGGATCTTTAGACAG
AACGCTTTGGTAGCTCAGATAGTGATTGTCTGGCAGCAGAACAGGACCATCACCGATTGGAGTGTTTTGC
TGGTAGTGATCAGCCAGCTGCACGCTGCCATCCTCCACGTTGTGGCGAATTTTAAAATTCGCTTTAATGC
CATTTTTTTGTTTATCGGCGGTGATGTAAACATTGTGGCTGTTAAAATTGTATTCCAGCTTATGGCCCAG
GATATTGCCGTCTTCTTTAAAGTCAATGCCTTTCAGCTCAATGCGGTTTACCAGGGTATCGCCTTCAAAT
TTCACTTCCGCACGCGTTTT
